Addgene plasmid #229698: GFP-α-cateninA-
Purpose: Transient expression of GFP-alpha-cateninA- in mammalian cells
Depositing lab: Alpha Yap. Depositing organization: University of Queensland. Publication: An E-cadherin-actin clutch translates the mechanical force of cortical flow for cell-cell contact to inhibit epithelial cell locomotion. Noordstra I, Hermoso MD, Schimmel L, Bonfim-Melo A, Currin-Ross D, Duong CN, Kalappurakkal JM, Morris RG, Vestweber D, Mayor S, Gordon E, Roca-Cusachs P, Yap AS. Dev Cell. 2023 Sep 25;58(18):1748-1763.e6. doi: 10.1016/j.devcel.2023.06.011. Epub 2023 Jul 21. PubMed 37480844.
Backbone
  Vector backbone: pEGFP-C1
  Backbone size w/o insert (bp): 4003
  Vector type: Mammalian Expression
Growth in bacteria
  Bacterial resistance: Kanamycin, 50 μg/mL
  Growth temperature: 37°C
  Growth strain: NEB Stable
  Copy number: High Copy
Gene/Insert
  Gene/Insert name: CTNNA1 (alpha-catenin) Human (alt name: MDBS2; MDPT2; CAP102)
  Species: H. sapiens (human)
  Insert size (bp): 3438
  Mutation: L785A, I792A, V796A
  Entrez Gene: CTNNA1 (a.k.a. CAP102, MDBS2, MDPT2)
  Promoter: CMV promoter
  Tag / fusion protein: EGFP (N terminal on insert)
  Cloning method: Gibson Cloning
Terms and licenses: Academic/Nonprofit Terms; Industry Terms: Not Available to Industry
How to cite: GFP-α-cateninA- was a gift from Alpha Yap (Addgene plasmid # 229698 ; http://n2t.net/addgene:229698 ; RRID:Addgene_229698)
