[The description below was written by a language model from this plasmid's Addgene catalogue record and pLannotate feature annotations shown in this document.]
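Description:
GFP-α-cateninA- is a mammalian expression plasmid built on the pEGFP-C1 backbone for transient expression of a GFP-tagged, mutant form of human α-catenin (CTNNA1). The sequenced plasmid is 7,441 nt. It is propagated in bacteria as a high-copy plasmid through its ColE1/pUC-type origin and selected with kanamycin. The single NeoR/KanR gene (Tn5 aminoglycoside phosphotransferase) is placed behind both a bacterial bla promoter and the SV40 enhancer/early promoter, and is terminated by the HSV TK polyadenylation signal. The same marker can therefore confer G418 resistance in mammalian cells, although the record describes only transient use. An f1 origin is also present, a standard backbone element that allows single-stranded DNA production. Short annotated fragments of ble, SV40 large T antigen and a bGH poly(A) signal appear to be backbone remnants or annotation matches rather than functional parts.

The expression cassette consists of the human CMV immediate-early enhancer and promoter driving EGFP. EGFP is joined through a short remnant of the multiple cloning site to the CTNNA1 coding sequence, giving an N-terminal EGFP fusion, and the SV40 poly(A) signal follows. The insert was introduced by Gibson assembly and carries three alanine substitutions: L785A, I792A and V796A. The catalogued insert size of 3,438 bp roughly equals the EGFP and CTNNA1 coding regions combined. The record does not spell out what the mutations do. However, the "A-" name, their C-terminal position and the associated study of an E-cadherin–actin clutch suggest a variant impaired in actin binding. It would suit live imaging and functional comparison with wild-type α-catenin at cadherin-based cell–cell junctions.
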