Features (pLannotate 1.2.2; 16 found; start..end, strand, type, name):
     61..364     +  enhancer       CMV enhancer: human cytomegalovirus immediate early enhancer
    365..568     +  promoter       CMV promoter: human cytomegalovirus (CMV) immediate early promoter
    613..1329    +  CDS            EGFP: EGFP is a basic (constitutively fluorescent) green fluorescent protein published in 1996, derived from Aequorea victoria. It is reported to be a rapidly-maturing weak dimer with moderate acid sensitivity.
   1330..1352    +  misc_feature   MCS (fragment): multiple cloning site
   1354..4071    +  CDS            CTNNA1: CTNA1_HUMAN - Experimental evidence at protein level: Swiss-Prot protein existence level 1. Associates with the cytoplasmic domain of a variety of cadherins. The association of catenins to cadherins produces a complex which is linked to the actin filament network, and which seems to be of primary importance for cadherins cell-adhesion properties. Can associate with both E- and N-cadherins. Originally believed to be a stable component of E-cadherin/catenin adhesion complexes and to mediate the linkage of cadherins to the actin cytoskeleton at adherens junctions. In contrast, cortical actin was
   4075..4105    +  misc_feature   MCS (fragment): multiple cloning site
   4122..4206    +  CDS            large T antigen (fragment): large T antigen from SV40 (simian virus 40)
   4229..4350    +  polyA_signal   SV40 poly(A) signal: SV40 polyadenylation signal
   4384..4812    -  rep_origin     f1 ori (sequence partly withheld): f1 bacteriophage origin of replication; arrow indicates direction of (+) strand synthesis
   4839..4943    +  promoter       AmpR promoter: bla
   4945..5302    +  promoter       SV40 promoter: SV40 enhancer and early promoter
   5337..6131    +  CDS            NeoR/KanR: aminoglycoside phosphotransferase from Tn5; aph(3')-II (or nptII); confers resistance to neomycin, kanamycin, and G418 (Geneticin®)
   6152..6304    +  CDS            ble (fragment): BLE_KLEPN - Experimental evidence at protein level: Swiss-Prot protein existence level 1. Binding protein with a strong affinity to the bleomycin family of antibiotics. Binds to CL990; an antimitotic-antibiotic compound. From Klebsiella pneumoniae.
   6363..6410    +  polyA_signal   HSV TK poly(A) signal: herpes simplex virus thymidine kinase polyadenylation signal (Cole and Stacy, 1985)
   6501..6517    -  polyA_signal   bGH poly(A) signal (fragment): bovine growth hormone polyadenylation signal
   6739..7327    +  rep_origin     ori: high-copy-number ColE1/pMB1/pBR322/pUC origin of replication
>Addgene plasmid #229698 | GFP-α-cateninA- | addgene full sequence | sequence record 458272 | Addgene NGS Result
TAGTTATTAATAGTAATCAATTACGGGGTCATTAGTTCATAGCCCATATATGGAGTTCCGCGTTACATAA
CTTACGGTAAATGGCCCGCCTGGCTGACCGCCCAACGACCCCCGCCCATTGACGTCAATAATGACGTATG
TTCCCATAGTAACGCCAATAGGGACTTTCCATTGACGTCAATGGGTGGAGTATTTACGGTAAACTGCCCA
CTTGGCAGTACATCAAGTGTATCATATGCCAAGTACGCCCCCTATTGACGTCAATGACGGTAAATGGCCC
GCCTGGCATTATGCCCAGTACATGACCTTATGGGACTTTCCTACTTGGCAGTACATCTACGTATTAGTCA
TCGCTATTACCATGGTGATGCGGTTTTGGCAGTACATCAATGGGCGTGGATAGCGGTTTGACTCACGGGG
ATTTCCAAGTCTCCACCCCATTGACGTCAATGGGAGTTTGTTTTGGCACCAAAATCAACGGGACTTTCCA
AAATGTCGTAACAACTCCGCCCCATTGACGCAAATGGGCGGTAGGCGTGTACGGTGGGAGGTCTATATAA
GCAGAGCTGGTTTAGTGAACCGTCAGATCCGCTAGCGCTACCGGTCGCCACCATGGTGAGCAAGGGCGAG
GAGCTGTTCACCGGGGTGGTGCCCATCCTGGTCGAGCTGGACGGCGACGTAAACGGCCACAAGTTCAGCG
TGTCCGGCGAGGGCGAGGGCGATGCCACCTACGGCAAGCTGACCCTGAAGTTCATCTGCACCACCGGCAA
GCTGCCCGTGCCCTGGCCCACCCTCGTGACCACCCTGACCTACGGCGTGCAGTGCTTCAGCCGCTACCCC
GACCACATGAAGCAGCACGACTTCTTCAAGTCCGCCATGCCCGAAGGCTACGTCCAGGAGCGCACCATCT
TCTTCAAGGACGACGGCAACTACAAGACCCGCGCCGAGGTGAAGTTCGAGGGCGACACCCTGGTGAACCG
CATCGAGCTGAAGGGCATCGACTTCAAGGAGGACGGCAACATCCTGGGGCACAAGCTGGAGTACAACTAC
AACAGCCACAACGTCTATATCATGGCCGACAAGCAGAAGAACGGCATCAAGGTGAACTTCAAGATCCGCC
ACAACATCGAGGACGGCAGCGTGCAGCTCGCCGACCACTACCAGCAGAACACCCCCATCGGCGACGGCCC
CGTGCTGCTGCCCGACAACCACTACCTGAGCACCCAGTCCGCCCTGAGCAAAGACCCCAACGAGAAGCGC
GATCACATGGTCCTGCTGGAGTTCGTGACCGCCGCCGGGATCACTCTCGGCATGGACGAGCTGTACAAGT
CCGGACTCAGATCTCGAGCTCATATGACTGCTGTCCATGCAGGCAACATAAACTTCAAGTGGGATCCTAA
AAGTCTAGAGATCAGGACTCTGGCAGTTGAGAGACTGTTGGAGCCTCTTGTTACACAGGTTACAACCCTT
GTAAACACCAATAGTAAAGGGCCCTCTAATAAGAAGAGAGGTCGTTCTAAGAAGGCCCATGTTTTGGCTG
CATCTGTTGAACAAGCAACTGAGAATTTCTTGGAGAAGGGGGATAAAATTGCGAAGGAGAGCCAGTTTCT
CAAGGAGGAGCTTGTGGCTGCTGTAGAAGATGTTCGAAAACAAGGTGATTTGATGAAGGCTGCTGCAGGA
GAGTTCGCAGATGATCCCTGCTCTTCTGTGAAGCGAGGCAACATGGTTCGGGCAGCTCGAGCTTTGCTCT
CTGCTGTTACCCGGTTGCTGATTTTGGCTGACATGGCAGATGTCTACAAATTACTTGTTCAGCTGAAAGT
TGTGGAAGATGGTATCTTGAAGTTGAGGAATGCTGGCAATGAACAAGACTTAGGAATCCAGTATAAAGCC
CTAAAACCTGAAGTGGATAAGCTGAACATTATGGCAGCCAAAAGACAACAGGAATTGAAAGATGTTGGCC
ATCGTGATCAGATGGCTGCAGCTAGAGGAATCCTGCAGAAGAACGTTCCGATCCTCTATACTGCATCCCA
GGCATGCCTACAGCACCCTGATGTCGCAGCCTATAAGGCCAACAGGGACCTGATATACAAGCAGCTGCAG
CAGGCGGTCACAGGCATTTCCAATGCAGCCCAGGCCACTGCCTCAGACGATGCCTCACAGCACCAGGGTG
GAGGAGGAGGAGAACTGGCATATGCACTCAATAACTTTGACAAACAAATCATTGTGGACCCCTTGAGCTT
CAGCGAGGAGCGCTTTAGGCCTTCCCTGGAGGAGCGTCTGGAAAGCATCATTAGTGGGGCTGCCTTGATG
GCCGACTCGTCCTGCACGCGTGATGACCGTCGTGAGCGAATTGTGGCAGAGTGTAATGCTGTCCGCCAGG
CCCTGCAGGACCTGCTTTCGGAGTACATGGGCAATGCTGGACGTAAAGAAAGAAGTGATGCACTCAATTC
TGCAATAGATAAAATGACCAAGAAGACCAGGGACTTGCGTAGACAGCTCCGCAAAGCTGTCATGGACCAC
GTTTCAGATTCTTTCCTGGAAACCAATGTTCCACTTTTGGTATTGATTGAAGCTGCAAAGAATGGAAATG
AGAAAGAAGTTAAGGAGTATGCCCAAGTTTTCCGTGAACATGCCAACAAATTGATTGAGGTTGCCAACTT
GGCCTGTTCCATCTCAAATAATGAAGAAGGTGTAAAGCTTGTTCGAATGTCTGCAAGCCAGTTAGAAGCC
CTCTGTCCTCAGGTTATTAATGCTGCACTGGCTTTAGCAGCAAAACCACAGAGTAAACTGGCCCAAGAGA
ACATGGATCTTTTTAAAGAACAATGGGAAAAACAAGTCCGTGTTCTCACAGATGCTGTCGATGACATTAC
TTCCATTGATGACTTCTTGGCTGTCTCAGAGAATCACATTTTGGAAGATGTGAACAAATGTGTCATTGCT
CTCCAAGAGAAGGATGTGGATGGCCTGGACCGCACAGCTGGTGCAATTCGAGGCCGGGCAGCCCGGGTCA
TTCACGTAGTCACCTCAGAGATGGACAACTATGAGCCAGGAGTCTACACAGAGAAGGTTCTGGAAGCCAC
TAAGCTGCTCTCCAACACAGTCATGCCACGTTTTACTGAGCAAGTAGAAGCAGCCGTGGAAGCCCTCAGC
TCGGACCCTGCCCAGCCCATGGATGAGAATGAGTTTATCGATGCTTCCCGCCTGGTATATGATGGCATCC
GGGACATCAGGAAAGCAGTGCTGATGATAAGGACCCCTGAGGAGTTGGATGACTCTGACTTTGAGACAGA
AGATTTTGATGTCAGAAGCAGGACGAGCGTCCAGACAGAAGACGATCAGCTGATAGCTGGCCAGAGTGCC
CGGGCGATCATGGCTCAGCTTCCCCAGGAGCAAAAAGCGAAGATTGCGGAACAGGTGGCCAGCTTCCAGG
AAGAAAAGAGCAAGCTGGATGCTGAAGTGTCCAAATGGGACGACAGTGGCAATGACATCATTGTGCTGGC
CAAGCAGATGTGCATGATTATGATGGAGATGACAGACTTTACCCGAGGTAAAGGACCACTCAAAAATACA
TCGGATGTCATCAGTGCTGCCAAGAAAATTGCTGAGGCAGGATCCAGGATGGACAAGCTTGGCCGCACCA
TTGCAGACCATTGCCCCGACTCGGCTTGCAAGCAGGACCTGCTGGCCTACCTGCAACGCATCGCCGCCTA
CTGCCACCAGCTGAACGCCTGCAGCAAGGCCAAGGCCGAGGTGCAGAATCTCGGCGGGGAGCTTGTTGTC
TCTGGGGTGGACAGCGCCATGTCCCTGATCCAGGCAGCCAAGAACTTGATGAATGCTGTGGTGCAGACAG
TGAAGGCATCCTACGTCGCCTCTACCAAATACCAAAAGTCACAGGGTATGGCTTCCCTCAACCTTCCTGC
TGTGTCATGGAAGATGAAGGCACCAGAGAAAAAGCCATTGGTGAAGAGAGAGAAACAGGATGAGACACAG
ACCAAGATTAAACGGGCATCTCAGAAGAAGCACGTGAACCCGGTGCAGGCCCTCAGCGAGTTCAAAGCTA
TGGACAGCATCTAATGCAGTCGACGGTACCGCGGGCCCGGGATCCACCGGATCTAGATAACTGATCATAA
TCAGCCATACCACATTTGTAGAGGTTTTACTTGCTTTAAAAAACCTCCCACACCTCCCCCTGAACCTGAA
ACATAAAATGAATGCAATTGTTGTTGTTAACTTGTTTATTGCAGCTTATAATGGTTACAAATAAAGCAAT
AGCATCACAAATTTCACAAATAAAGCATTTTTTTCACTGCATTCTAGTTGTGGTTTGTCCAAACTCATCA
ATGTATCTTAACGCGTAAATTGTAAGCGTTAATATTTTGTTAAAATTCGCGTTAAATTTTTGTTAAATCA
GCTCATTTTTTAACCAATAGGCCGAAATCGGCAAAATCCCTTATAAATCAAAAGAATAGACCGAGATAGG
GT
[37 nt withheld, positions 4483-4519]
AAAGAACGTGGACTCCAACGTCAAAGG
[49 nt withheld, positions 4547-4595]
T
[91 nt withheld, positions 4597-4687]
G
[124 nt withheld, positions 4689-4812]
CAGGTGGCACTTTTCGGGGAAATGTGCGCGGAACCCCTATTTGTTTATTTTTCTAAATACATTCAAATAT
GTATCCGCTCATGAGACAATAACCCTGATAAATGCTTCAATAATATTGAAAAAGGAAGAGTCCTGAGGCG
GAAAGAACCAGCTGTGGAATGTGTGTCAGTTAGGGTGTGGAAAGTCCCCAGGCTCCCCAGCAGGCAGAAG
TATGCAAAGCATGCATCTCAATTAGTCAGCAACCAGGTGTGGAAAGTCCCCAGGCTCCCCAGCAGGCAGA
AGTATGCAAAGCATGCATCTCAATTAGTCAGCAACCATAGTCCCGCCCCTAACTCCGCCCATCCCGCCCC
TAACTCCGCCCAGTTCCGCCCATTCTCCGCCCCATGGCTGACTAATTTTTTTTATTTATGCAGAGGCCGA
GGCCGCCTCGGCCTCTGAGCTATTCCAGAAGTAGTGAGGAGGCTTTTTTGGAGGCCTAGGCTTTTGCAAA
GATCGATCAAGAGACAGGATGAGGATCGTTTCGCATGATTGAACAAGATGGATTGCACGCAGGTTCTCCG
GCCGCTTGGGTGGAGAGGCTATTCGGCTATGACTGGGCACAACAGACAATCGGCTGCTCTGATGCCGCCG
TGTTCCGGCTGTCAGCGCAGGGGCGCCCGGTTCTTTTTGTCAAGACCGACCTGTCCGGTGCCCTGAATGA
ACTGCAAGACGAGGCAGCGCGGCTATCGTGGCTGGCCACGACGGGCGTTCCTTGCGCAGCTGTGCTCGAC
GTTGTCACTGAAGCGGGAAGGGACTGGCTGCTATTGGGCGAAGTGCCGGGGCAGGATCTCCTGTCATCTC
ACCTTGCTCCTGCCGAGAAAGTATCCATCATGGCTGATGCAATGCGGCGGCTGCATACGCTTGATCCGGC
TACCTGCCCATTCGACCACCAAGCGAAACATCGCATCGAGCGAGCACGTACTCGGATGGAAGCCGGTCTT
GTCGATCAGGATGATCTGGACGAAGAGCATCAGGGGCTCGCGCCAGCCGAACTGTTCGCCAGGCTCAAGG
CGAGCATGCCCGACGGCGAGGATCTCGTCGTGACCCATGGCGATGCCTGCTTGCCGAATATCATGGTGGA
AAATGGCCGCTTTTCTGGATTCATCGACTGTGGCCGGCTGGGTGTGGCGGACCGCTATCAGGACATAGCG
TTGGCTACCCGTGATATTGCTGAAGAGCTTGGCGGCGAATGGGCTGACCGCTTCCTCGTGCTTTACGGTA
TCGCCGCTCCCGATTCGCAGCGCATCGCCTTCTATCGCCTTCTTGACGAGTTCTTCTGAGCGGGACTCTG
GGGTTCGAAATGACCGACCAAGCGACGCCCAACCTGCCATCACGAGATTTCGATTCCACCGCCGCCTTCT
ATGAAAGGTTGGGCTTCGGAATCGTTTTCCGGGACGCCGGCTGGATGATCCTCCAGCGCGGGGATCTCAT
GCTGGAGTTCTTCGCCCACCCTAGGGGGAGGCTAACTGAAACACGGAAGGAGACAATACCGGAAGGAACC
CGCGCTATGACGGCAATAAAAAGACAGAATAAAACGCACGGTGTTGGGTCGTTTGTTCATAAACGCGGGG
TTCGGTCCCAGGGCTGGCACTCTGTCGATACCCCACCGAGACCCCATTGGGGCCAATACGCCCGCGTTTC
TTCCTTTTCCCCACCCCACCCCCCAAGTTCGGGTGAAGGCCCAGGGCTCGCAGCCAACGTCGGGGCGGCA
GGCCCTGCCATAGCCTCAGGTTACTCATATATACTTTAGATTGATTTAAAACTTCATTTTTAATTTAAAA
GGATCTAGGTGAAGATCCTTTTTGATAATCTCATGACCAAAATCCCTTAACGTGAGTTTTCGTTCCACTG
AGCGTCAGACCCCGTAGAAAAGATCAAAGGATCTTCTTGAGATCCTTTTTTTCTGCGCGTAATCTGCTGC
TTGCAAACAAAAAAACCACCGCTACCAGCGGTGGTTTGTTTGCCGGATCAAGAGCTACCAACTCTTTTTC
CGAAGGTAACTGGCTTCAGCAGAGCGCAGATACCAAATACTGTTCTTCTAGTGTAGCCGTAGTTAGGCCA
CCACTTCAAGAACTCTGTAGCACCGCCTACATACCTCGCTCTGCTAATCCTGTTACCAGTGGCTGCTGCC
AGTGGCGATAAGTCGTGTCTTACCGGGTTGGACTCAAGACGATAGTTACCGGATAAGGCGCAGCGGTCGG
GCTGAACGGGGGGTTCGTGCACACAGCCCAGCTTGGAGCGAACGACCTACACCGAACTGAGATACCTACA
GCGTGAGCTATGAGAAAGCGCCACGCTTCCCGAAGGGAGAAAGGCGGACAGGTATCCGGTAAGCGGCAGG
GTCGGAACAGGAGAGCGCACGAGGGAGCTTCCAGGGGGAAACGCCTGGTATCTTTATAGTCCTGTCGGGT
TTCGCCACCTCTGACTTGAGCGTCGATTTTTGTGATGCTCGTCAGGGGGGCGGAGCCTATGGAAAAACGC
CAGCAACGCGGCCTTTTTACGGTTCCTGGCCTTTTGCTGGCCTTTTGCTCACATGTTCTTTCCTGCGTTA
TCCCCTGATTCTGTGGATAACCGTATTACCGCCATGCAT
